Addgene plasmid #170681: pAPV-mEmerald-DsRed2-ER-5
Purpose: Expresses mEmerald-DsRed2 targeted to the ER lumen, but the encoded protein escapes from the ER into tubular ERGICs due to the N-terminal APV and poorly exposed KDEL.
Depositing lab: Ke Xu. Depositing organization: University of California, Berkeley. Publication: SURF4-induced tubular ERGIC selectively expedites ER-to-Golgi transport. Yan R, Chen K, Wang B, Xu K. Dev Cell. 2022 Feb 28;57(4):512-525.e8. doi: 10.1016/j.devcel.2021.12.018. Epub 2022 Jan 19. PubMed 35051356.
Backbone
  Vector backbone: pDendra2-C
  Backbone manufacturer: Clontech
  Backbone size w/o insert (bp): 4026
  Total vector size (bp): 5469
  Vector type: Mammalian Expression
  Selectable markers: Neomycin (select with G418)
Growth in bacteria
  Bacterial resistance: Kanamycin, 50 μg/mL
  Growth temperature: 37°C
  Growth strain: DH5alpha
  Copy number: High Copy
Gene/Insert
  Gene/Insert name: APV-mEmerald-DsRed2-ER-5
  Species: Synthetic
  Insert size (bp): 1494
  Promoter: CMV
  Cloning method: Restriction Enzyme; 5′ cloning site AgeI (not destroyed); 3′ cloning site AgeI (not destroyed)
  Sequencing primers: 5′ CMV Forward; 3′ SV40pA-R
Terms and licenses: Academic/Nonprofit Terms; Industry Terms: Not Available to Industry
Depositor comments: Please see the Genbank file under Resource Information for an annotated sequence file from the depositing laboratory.
How to cite: pAPV-mEmerald-DsRed2-ER-5 was a gift from Ke Xu (Addgene plasmid # 170681 ; http://n2t.net/addgene:170681 ; RRID:Addgene_170681)
