[The description below was written by a language model from this plasmid's Addgene catalogue record and pLannotate feature annotations shown in this document.]
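Description:
pAPV-mEmerald-DsRed2-ER-5 is a 5,469 bp mammalian expression plasmid built on the Clontech pDendra2-C backbone. It replicates in E. coli from a high-copy ColE1/pUC-type origin and also carries an f1 phage origin. A single NeoR/KanR (Tn5 aminoglycoside phosphotransferase) gene serves both hosts. The bacterial AmpR (bla) promoter drives it for kanamycin selection in bacteria, and the SV40 enhancer/early promoter, with an HSV TK polyadenylation signal, drives it for G418 selection of transfected mammalian cells. The short annotated fragments of ble, bGH poly(A) and SV40 large T antigen look like backbone remnants or partial matches rather than functional parts.

The payload is a synthetic insert of about 1.5 kb, cloned at AgeI sites and expressed from the CMV immediate-early enhancer/promoter, with an SV40 poly(A) signal downstream. It encodes a tandem fusion of the green monomeric protein mEmerald and the red protein DsRed2, targeted to the ER lumen. The feature table annotates only the two fluorescent protein coding regions. The roughly 100 bp between the promoter and mEmerald is unannotated and presumably holds the ER-targeting signal and the APV motif, and the KDEL retrieval signal mentioned in the record is not annotated either.

According to the depositor, the product does not stay in the ER. The N-terminal APV tripeptide, combined with a poorly exposed KDEL, lets the protein escape into tubular ER-Golgi intermediate compartments (ERGICs). The construct therefore works as a dual-colour fluorescent cargo for imaging ER exit, and it was used in a study of SURF4-induced tubular ERGIC and selective acceleration of ER-to-Golgi transport.
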