Features (pLannotate 1.2.2; 16 found; start..end, strand, type, name):
      1..304     +  enhancer       CMV enhancer: human cytomegalovirus immediate early enhancer
    305..508     +  promoter       CMV promoter: human cytomegalovirus (CMV) immediate early promoter
    609..1325    +  CDS            mEmerald: mEmerald is a basic (constitutively fluorescent) green fluorescent protein published in 1998, derived from Aequorea victoria. It is reported to be a very rapidly-maturing monomer with moderate acid sensitivity.
   1341..2015    +  CDS            DsRed2: DsRed2 is a basic (constitutively fluorescent) red fluorescent protein published in 2006, derived from Discosoma sp..
   2037..2073    +  misc_feature   MCS (fragment): multiple cloning site
   2090..2174    +  CDS            large T antigen (fragment): large T antigen from SV40 (simian virus 40)
   2197..2318    +  polyA_signal   SV40 poly(A) signal: SV40 polyadenylation signal
   2352..2780    -  rep_origin     f1 ori (sequence partly withheld): f1 bacteriophage origin of replication; arrow indicates direction of (+) strand synthesis
   2807..2911    +  promoter       AmpR promoter: bla
   2913..3270    +  promoter       SV40 promoter: SV40 enhancer and early promoter
   3305..4099    +  CDS            NeoR/KanR: aminoglycoside phosphotransferase from Tn5; aph(3')-II (or nptII); confers resistance to neomycin, kanamycin, and G418 (Geneticin®)
   4120..4272    +  CDS            ble (fragment): BLE_KLEPN - Experimental evidence at protein level: Swiss-Prot protein existence level 1. Binding protein with a strong affinity to the bleomycin family of antibiotics. Binds to CL990; an antimitotic-antibiotic compound. From Klebsiella pneumoniae.
   4331..4378    +  polyA_signal   HSV TK poly(A) signal: herpes simplex virus thymidine kinase polyadenylation signal (Cole and Stacy, 1985)
   4469..4485    -  polyA_signal   bGH poly(A) signal (fragment): bovine growth hormone polyadenylation signal
   4707..5295    +  rep_origin     ori: high-copy-number ColE1/pMB1/pBR322/pUC origin of replication
   5410..5469    +  enhancer       CMV enhancer (fragment): human cytomegalovirus immediate early enhancer
>Addgene plasmid #170681 | pAPV-mEmerald-DsRed2-ER-5 | addgene full sequence | sequence record 335805 | Addgene NGS Result
CGTTACATAACTTACGGTAAATGGCCCGCCTGGCTGACCGCCCAACGACCCCCGCCCATTGACGTCAATA
ATGACGTATGTTCCCATAGTAACGCCAATAGGGACTTTCCATTGACGTCAATGGGTGGAGTATTTACGGT
AAACTGCCCACTTGGCAGTACATCAAGTGTATCATATGCCAAGTACGCCCCCTATTGACGTCAATGACGG
TAAATGGCCCGCCTGGCATTATGCCCAGTACATGACCTTATGGGACTTTCCTACTTGGCAGTACATCTAC
GTATTAGTCATCGCTATTACCATGGTGATGCGGTTTTGGCAGTACATCAATGGGCGTGGATAGCGGTTTG
ACTCACGGGGATTTCCAAGTCTCCACCCCATTGACGTCAATGGGAGTTTGTTTTGGCACCAAAATCAACG
GGACTTTCCAAAATGTCGTAACAACTCCGCCCCATTGACGCAAATGGGCGGTAGGCGTGTACGGTGGGAG
GTCTATATAAGCAGAGCTGGTTTAGTGAACCGTCAGATCCGCTAGCGCCACCATGCTGCTATCCGTGCCG
TTGCTGCTCGGCCTCCTCGGCCTGGCCGTCGCCGCACCGGTCGCCACCATGGTGAGCAAGGGCGAGGAGC
TGTTCACCGGGGTGGTGCCCATCCTGGTCGAGCTGGACGGCGACGTAAACGGCCACAAGTTCAGCGTGTC
CGGCGAGGGCGAGGGCGATGCCACCTACGGCAAGCTGACCCTGAAGTTCATCTGCACCACCGGCAAGCTG
CCCGTGCCCTGGCCCACCCTCGTGACCACCTTGACCTACGGCGTGCAGTGCTTCGCCCGCTACCCCGACC
ACATGAAGCAGCACGACTTCTTCAAGTCCGCCATGCCCGAAGGCTACGTCCAGGAGCGCACCATCTTCTT
CAAGGACGACGGCAACTACAAGACCCGCGCCGAGGTGAAGTTCGAGGGCGACACCCTGGTGAACCGCATC
GAGCTGAAGGGCATCGACTTCAAGGAGGACGGCAACATCCTGGGGCACAAGCTGGAGTACAACTACAACA
GCCACAAGGTCTATATCACCGCCGACAAGCAGAAGAACGGCATCAAGGTGAACTTCAAGACCCGCCACAA
CATCGAGGACGGCAGCGTGCAGCTCGCCGACCACTACCAGCAGAACACCCCCATCGGCGACGGCCCCGTG
CTGCTGCCCGACAACCACTACCTGAGCACCCAGTCCAAGCTGAGCAAAGACCCCAACGAGAAGCGCGATC
ACATGGTCCTGCTGGAGTTCGTGACCGCCGCCGGGATCACTCTCGGCATGGACGAGCTGTACAAGGCACC
GGTCGCCACCATGGCCTCCTCCGAGAACGTCATCACCGAGTTCATGCGCTTCAAGGTGCGCATGGAGGGC
ACCGTGAACGGCCACGAGTTCGAGATCGAGGGCGAGGGCGAGGGCCGCCCCTACGAGGGCCACAACACCG
TGAAGCTGAAGGTGACCAAGGGCGGCCCCCTGCCCTTCGCCTGGGACATCCTGTCCCCCCAGTTCCAGTA
CGGCTCCAAGGTGTACGTGAAGCACCCCGCCGACATCCCCGACTACAAGAAGCTGTCCTTCCCCGAGGGC
TTCAAGTGGGAGCGCGTGATGAACTTCGAGGACGGCGGCGTGGCGACCGTGACCCAGGACTCCTCCCTGC
AGGACGGCTGCTTCATCTACAAGGTGAAGTTCATCGGCGTGAACTTCCCCTCCGACGGCCCCGTGATGCA
GAAGAAGACCATGGGCTGGGAGGCCTCCACCGAGCGCCTGTACCCCCGCGACGGCGTGCTGAAGGGCGAG
ACCCACAAGGCCCTGAAGCTGAAGGACGGCGGCCACTACCTGGTGGAGTTCAAGTCCATCTACATGGCCA
AGAAGCCCGTGCAGCTGCCCGGCTACTACTACGTGGACGCCAAGCTGGACATCACCTCCCACAACGAGGA
CTACACCATCGTGGAGCAGTACGAGCGCACCGAGGGCCGCCACCACCTGTTCCTGTCCGGAAAGGACGAG
CTGTAAGAATTCTGCAGTCGACGGTACCGCGGGCCCGGGATCCACCGGATCTAGATAACTGATCATAATC
AGCCATACCACATTTGTAGAGGTTTTACTTGCTTTAAAAAACCTCCCACACCTCCCCCTGAACCTGAAAC
ATAAAATGAATGCAATTGTTGTTGTTAACTTGTTTATTGCAGCTTATAATGGTTACAAATAAAGCAATAG
CATCACAAATTTCACAAATAAAGCATTTTTTTCACTGCATTCTAGTTGTGGTTTGTCCAAACTCATCAAT
GTATCTTAACGCGTAAATTGTAAGCGTTAATATTTTGTTAAAATTCGCGTTAAATTTTTGTTAAATCAGC
TCATTTTTTAACCAATAGGCCGAAATCGGCAAAATCCCTTATAAATCAAAAGAATAGACCGAGATAGGGT
[37 nt withheld, positions 2451-2487]
AAAGAACGTGGACTCCAACGTCAAAGG
[49 nt withheld, positions 2515-2563]
T
[91 nt withheld, positions 2565-2655]
G
[124 nt withheld, positions 2657-2780]
CAGGTGGCACTTTTCGGGGAAATGTGCGCGGAACCCCTATTTGTTTATTTTTCTAAATACATTCAAATAT
GTATCCGCTCATGAGACAATAACCCTGATAAATGCTTCAATAATATTGAAAAAGGAAGAGTCCTGAGGCG
GAAAGAACCAGCTGTGGAATGTGTGTCAGTTAGGGTGTGGAAAGTCCCCAGGCTCCCCAGCAGGCAGAAG
TATGCAAAGCATGCATCTCAATTAGTCAGCAACCAGGTGTGGAAAGTCCCCAGGCTCCCCAGCAGGCAGA
AGTATGCAAAGCATGCATCTCAATTAGTCAGCAACCATAGTCCCGCCCCTAACTCCGCCCATCCCGCCCC
TAACTCCGCCCAGTTCCGCCCATTCTCCGCCCCATGGCTGACTAATTTTTTTTATTTATGCAGAGGCCGA
GGCCGCCTCGGCCTCTGAGCTATTCCAGAAGTAGTGAGGAGGCTTTTTTGGAGGCCTAGGCTTTTGCAAA
GATCGATCAAGAGACAGGATGAGGATCGTTTCGCATGATTGAACAAGATGGATTGCACGCAGGTTCTCCG
GCCGCTTGGGTGGAGAGGCTATTCGGCTATGACTGGGCACAACAGACAATCGGCTGCTCTGATGCCGCCG
TGTTCCGGCTGTCAGCGCAGGGGCGCCCGGTTCTTTTTGTCAAGACCGACCTGTCCGGTGCCCTGAATGA
ACTGCAAGACGAGGCAGCGCGGCTATCGTGGCTGGCCACGACGGGCGTTCCTTGCGCAGCTGTGCTCGAC
GTTGTCACTGAAGCGGGAAGGGACTGGCTGCTATTGGGCGAAGTGCCGGGGCAGGATCTCCTGTCATCTC
ACCTTGCTCCTGCCGAGAAAGTATCCATCATGGCTGATGCAATGCGGCGGCTGCATACGCTTGATCCGGC
TACCTGCCCATTCGACCACCAAGCGAAACATCGCATCGAGCGAGCACGTACTCGGATGGAAGCCGGTCTT
GTCGATCAGGATGATCTGGACGAAGAGCATCAGGGGCTCGCGCCAGCCGAACTGTTCGCCAGGCTCAAGG
CGAGCATGCCCGACGGCGAGGATCTCGTCGTGACCCATGGCGATGCCTGCTTGCCGAATATCATGGTGGA
AAATGGCCGCTTTTCTGGATTCATCGACTGTGGCCGGCTGGGTGTGGCGGACCGCTATCAGGACATAGCG
TTGGCTACCCGTGATATTGCTGAAGAGCTTGGCGGCGAATGGGCTGACCGCTTCCTCGTGCTTTACGGTA
TCGCCGCTCCCGATTCGCAGCGCATCGCCTTCTATCGCCTTCTTGACGAGTTCTTCTGAGCGGGACTCTG
GGGTTCGAAATGACCGACCAAGCGACGCCCAACCTGCCATCACGAGATTTCGATTCCACCGCCGCCTTCT
ATGAAAGGTTGGGCTTCGGAATCGTTTTCCGGGACGCCGGCTGGATGATCCTCCAGCGCGGGGATCTCAT
GCTGGAGTTCTTCGCCCACCCTAGGGGGAGGCTAACTGAAACACGGAAGGAGACAATACCGGAAGGAACC
CGCGCTATGACGGCAATAAAAAGACAGAATAAAACGCACGGTGTTGGGTCGTTTGTTCATAAACGCGGGG
TTCGGTCCCAGGGCTGGCACTCTGTCGATACCCCACCGAGACCCCATTGGGGCCAATACGCCCGCGTTTC
TTCCTTTTCCCCACCCCACCCCCCAAGTTCGGGTGAAGGCCCAGGGCTCGCAGCCAACGTCGGGGCGGCA
GGCCCTGCCATAGCCTCAGGTTACTCATATATACTTTAGATTGATTTAAAACTTCATTTTTAATTTAAAA
GGATCTAGGTGAAGATCCTTTTTGATAATCTCATGACCAAAATCCCTTAACGTGAGTTTTCGTTCCACTG
AGCGTCAGACCCCGTAGAAAAGATCAAAGGATCTTCTTGAGATCCTTTTTTTCTGCGCGTAATCTGCTGC
TTGCAAACAAAAAAACCACCGCTACCAGCGGTGGTTTGTTTGCCGGATCAAGAGCTACCAACTCTTTTTC
CGAAGGTAACTGGCTTCAGCAGAGCGCAGATACCAAATACTGTTCTTCTAGTGTAGCCGTAGTTAGGCCA
CCACTTCAAGAACTCTGTAGCACCGCCTACATACCTCGCTCTGCTAATCCTGTTACCAGTGGCTGCTGCC
AGTGGCGATAAGTCGTGTCTTACCGGGTTGGACTCAAGACGATAGTTACCGGATAAGGCGCAGCGGTCGG
GCTGAACGGGGGGTTCGTGCACACAGCCCAGCTTGGAGCGAACGACCTACACCGAACTGAGATACCTACA
GCGTGAGCTATGAGAAAGCGCCACGCTTCCCGAAGGGAGAAAGGCGGACAGGTATCCGGTAAGCGGCAGG
GTCGGAACAGGAGAGCGCACGAGGGAGCTTCCAGGGGGAAACGCCTGGTATCTTTATAGTCCTGTCGGGT
TTCGCCACCTCTGACTTGAGCGTCGATTTTTGTGATGCTCGTCAGGGGGGCGGAGCCTATGGAAAAACGC
CAGCAACGCGGCCTTTTTACGGTTCCTGGCCTTTTGCTGGCCTTTTGCTCACATGTTCTTTCCTGCGTTA
TCCCCTGATTCTGTGGATAACCGTATTACCGCCATGCATTAGTTATTAATAGTAATCAATTACGGGGTCA
TTAGTTCATAGCCCATATATGGAGTTCCG
